Addgene plasmid #163001: pAT9993-Hypa-ABE
Purpose: plasmid expressing Hypa-ABE
Depositing lab: Ervin Welker. Depositing organization: HUN-REN Research Centre for Natural Sciences. Publication: BEAR reveals that increased fidelity variants can successfully reduce the mismatch tolerance of adenine but not cytosine base editors. Talas A, Simon DA, Kulcsar PI, Varga E, Krausz SL, Welker E. Nat Commun. 2021 Nov 3;12(1):6353. doi: 10.1038/s41467-021-26461-y. PubMed 34732717.
Backbone
  Vector backbone: pUC19
  Vector type: Mammalian Expression, CRISPR
Growth in bacteria
  Bacterial resistance: Ampicillin, 100 μg/mL
  Growth temperature: 37°C
  Growth strain: NEB Stable
  Copy number: High Copy
Gene/Insert
  Gene/Insert name: Hypa-ABE
  Species: Synthetic
  Promoter: EF1-a
  Tag / fusion protein: 3xFLAG (N terminal on insert); SV40 NLS (N terminal on insert); SV40 NLS (C terminal on insert)
  Cloning method: Gibson Cloning
  Sequencing primers: 5′ TATAAGTGCAGTAGTCGCCG; 3′ TGCTGGCCTTTTGCTC
Terms and licenses: Academic/Nonprofit Terms; Industry Terms: Not Available to Industry
How to cite: pAT9993-Hypa-ABE was a gift from Ervin Welker (Addgene plasmid # 163001 ; http://n2t.net/addgene:163001 ; RRID:Addgene_163001)
