[The description below was written by a language model from this plasmid's Addgene catalogue record and pLannotate feature annotations shown in this document.]
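Description:
pAT9993-Hypa-ABE is a mammalian expression plasmid built on a pUC19 backbone that encodes an increased-fidelity adenine base editor, Hypa-ABE. It is maintained in E. coli as a high-copy plasmid through the ColE1/pUC-type origin and is selected with ampicillin via the β-lactamase gene and its own bla promoter. No mammalian selection marker or guide RNA cassette appears in the annotated features, so it seems intended for transient delivery alongside a separately supplied guide RNA.

The single expression cassette is driven by an EF-1α promoter (annotated as the core promoter element) and terminated by the bovine growth hormone polyadenylation signal. The open reading frame has the typical ABE architecture: two tandem copies of the E. coli tRNA adenosine deaminase TadA are fused upstream of Streptococcus pyogenes Cas9. The N-terminal Cas9 portion is annotated as carrying D10A, while the C-terminal portion matches ordinary Cas9, which is consistent with a nickase rather than a fully inactive protein. The "Hypa" designation points to the HypaCas9 high-fidelity variant, although the specific substitutions are not listed in the record. The catalogue entry lists an N-terminal 3xFLAG tag and SV40 nuclear localization signals at both ends. The automated annotation did not detect these and instead identifies a bipartite nucleoplasmin NLS at the C-terminus, so the exact NLS identity differs between the two sources.

The construct expresses an editor that converts A•T to G•C base pairs at guide-targeted sites. According to the associated publication title, it was used to examine whether increased-fidelity Cas9 variants reduce the mismatch tolerance of base editors.
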