Features (pLannotate 1.2.2; 10 found; start..end, strand, type, name):
     82..293     +  promoter       EF-1α core promoter: core promoter for human elongation factor EF-1α
    397..873     +  CDS            tadA: TADA_ECOLI - Also known as yfhC. Experimental evidence at protein level: Swiss-Prot protein existence level 1. Catalyzes the deamination of adenosine to inosine at the wobble position 34 of tRNA(Arg2). Essential for cell viability. From Escherichia coli (strain K12).
    994..1485    +  CDS            tadA: TADA_ECOLI - Also known as yfhC. Experimental evidence at protein level: Swiss-Prot protein existence level 1. Catalyzes the deamination of adenosine to inosine at the wobble position 34 of tRNA(Arg2). Essential for cell viability. From Escherichia coli (strain K12).
   1585..3186    +  CDS            dCas9(N): N-terminal portion of catalytically inactive Streptococcus pyogenes dCas9 carrying the D10A mutation (Zetsche et al., 2015)
   3187..5685    +  CDS            Cas9(C) (fragment): C-terminal portion of Streptococcus pyogenes Cas9 (Zetsche et al., 2015)
   5686..5733    +  CDS            nucleoplasmin NLS: bipartite nuclear localization signal from nucleoplasmin
   5767..5878    +  polyA_signal   bGH poly(A) signal: bovine growth hormone polyadenylation signal
   6039..6627    -  rep_origin     ori: high-copy-number ColE1/pMB1/pBR322/pUC origin of replication
   6798..7658    -  CDS            AmpR: β-lactamase; bla; confers resistance to ampicillin, carbenicillin, and related antibiotics
   7659..7763    -  promoter       AmpR promoter: bla
>Addgene plasmid #163001 | pAT9993-Hypa-ABE | addgene full sequence | sequence record 322161 | Addgene NGS Result
ACATTTCCCCGAAAAGTGCCACCTGACGTCCAGCAGAGATCCACTTTGGCGCCGGCTCGAGTGGCTCCGG
TGCCCGTCAGTGGGCAGAGCGCACATCGCCCACAGTCCCCGAGAAGTTGGGGGGAGGGGTCGGCAATTGA
ACCGGTGCCTAGAGAAGGTGGCGCGGGGTAAACTGGGAAAGTGATGTCGTGTACTGGCTCCGCCTTTTTC
CCGAGGGTGGGGGAGAACCGTATATAAGTGCAGTAGTCGCCGTGAACGTTCTTTTTCGCAACGGGTTTGC
CGCCAGAACACAGGTGTCGTGACGCGGGATCCGCCACCATGGATTACAAAGACGATGACGATAAGATGGC
CCCAAAGAAGAAGCGGAAGGTCGGTATCCACGGAGTCCCAGCAGCCAGTGAGGTCGAATTTAGTCATGAG
TATTGGATGAGACACGCCCTGACCCTTGCAAAACGCGCCTGGGATGAAAGGGAAGTCCCTGTGGGGGCCG
TCCTTGTCCATAATAATCGAGTGATTGGAGAGGGCTGGAATCGCCCTATTGGAAGGCACGACCCCACTGC
ACACGCAGAGATTATGGCTCTCCGACAGGGTGGACTGGTAATGCAGAATTACCGGCTGATCGACGCCACC
CTCTATGTCACTCTTGAACCCTGTGTAATGTGCGCTGGCGCCATGATCCACAGCAGAATAGGAAGAGTCG
TCTTCGGCGCTAGAGATGCTAAAACTGGAGCTGCAGGGAGTTTGATGGATGTACTCCACCACCCCGGGAT
GAATCATCGGGTGGAGATAACCGAAGGAATCCTGGCTGATGAATGCGCTGCTCTGTTGAGCGATTTCTTT
AGGATGAGGAGGCAGGAGATTAAGGCACAAAAGAAAGCTCAGAGCTCTACTGACAGTGGGGGGAGTTCCG
GTGGATCTAGTGGTAGCGAGACACCCGGGACTTCCGAAAGTGCTACCCCAGAATCATCCGGGGGGAGTTC
AGGCGGAAGTTCTGAAGTAGAGTTCTCTCACGAGTATTGGATGCGCCACGCACTGACACTGGCTAAGCGG
GCAAGGGACGAACGAGAAGTCCCAGTCGGGGCTGTCCTCGTCTTGAATAATAGAGTTATTGGGGAGGGGT
GGAACCGAGCTATTGGACTGCATGACCCAACTGCACACGCTGAAATTATGGCCTTGAGACAGGGCGGTCT
CGTAATGCAGAATTATAGATTGATAGATGCTACTTTGTATGTGACTTTCGAGCCATGCGTCATGTGTGCC
GGGGCAATGATCCACAGCAGAATTGGAAGGGTTGTATTCGGCGTCCGAAACGCTAAGACCGGGGCTGCCG
GGTCTCTCATGGACGTCCTTCACTATCCTGGTATGAATCACCGAGTGGAAATTACCGAAGGAATCCTCGC
TGACGAATGCGCAGCCCTCCTCTGTTATTTCTTTCGGATGCCAAGACAGGTCTTTAATGCTCAGAAGAAA
GCTCAGTCCTCCACTGACTCAGGTGGCTCCAGCGGTGGAAGCTCAGGATCTGAGACCCCAGGAACATCTG
AGTCAGCCACTCCTGAATCCTCAGGTGGTAGCTCTGGGGGGTCTGACAAGAAGTACAGCATCGGCCTGGC
CATCGGCACCAACTCTGTGGGCTGGGCCGTGATCACCGACGAGTACAAGGTGCCCAGCAAGAAATTCAAG
GTGCTGGGCAACACCGACCGGCACAGCATCAAGAAGAACCTGATCGGAGCCCTGCTGTTCGACAGCGGCG
AAACAGCCGAGGCCACCCGGCTGAAGAGAACCGCCAGAAGAAGATACACCAGACGGAAGAACCGGATCTG
CTATCTGCAAGAGATCTTCAGCAACGAGATGGCCAAGGTGGACGACAGCTTCTTCCACAGACTGGAAGAG
TCCTTCCTGGTGGAAGAGGATAAGAAGCACGAGCGGCACCCCATCTTCGGCAACATCGTGGACGAGGTGG
CCTACCACGAGAAGTACCCCACCATCTACCACCTGAGAAAGAAACTGGTGGACAGCACCGACAAGGCCGA
CCTGCGGCTGATCTATCTGGCCCTGGCCCACATGATCAAGTTCCGGGGCCACTTCCTGATCGAGGGCGAC
CTGAACCCCGACAACAGCGACGTGGACAAGCTGTTCATCCAGCTGGTGCAGACCTACAACCAGCTGTTCG
AGGAAAACCCCATCAACGCCAGCGGCGTGGACGCCAAGGCCATCCTGTCTGCCAGACTGAGCAAGAGCAG
ACGGCTGGAAAATCTGATCGCCCAGCTGCCCGGCGAGAAGAAGAATGGCCTGTTCGGAAACCTGATTGCC
CTGAGCCTGGGCCTGACCCCCAACTTCAAGAGCAACTTCGACCTGGCCGAGGATGCCAAACTGCAGCTGA
GCAAGGACACCTACGACGACGACCTGGACAACCTGCTGGCCCAGATCGGCGACCAGTACGCCGACCTGTT
TCTGGCCGCCAAGAACCTGTCCGACGCCATCCTGCTGAGCGACATCCTGAGAGTGAACACCGAGATCACC
AAGGCCCCCCTGAGCGCCTCTATGATCAAGAGATACGACGAGCACCACCAGGACCTGACCCTGCTGAAAG
CTCTCGTGCGGCAGCAGCTGCCTGAGAAGTACAAAGAGATTTTCTTCGACCAGAGCAAGAACGGCTACGC
CGGCTACATTGACGGCGGAGCCAGCCAGGAAGAGTTCTACAAGTTCATCAAGCCCATCCTGGAAAAGATG
GACGGCACCGAGGAACTGCTCGTGAAGCTGAACAGAGAGGACCTGCTGCGGAAGCAGCGGACCTTCGACA
ACGGCAGCATCCCCCACCAGATCCACCTGGGAGAGCTGCACGCCATTCTGCGGCGGCAGGAAGATTTTTA
CCCATTCCTGAAGGACAACCGGGAAAAGATCGAGAAGATCCTGACCTTCCGCATCCCCTACTACGTGGGC
CCTCTGGCCAGGGGAAACAGCAGATTCGCCTGGATGACCAGAAAGAGCGAGGAAACCATCACCCCCTGGA
ACTTCGAGGAAGTGGTGGACAAGGGCGCTTCCGCCCAGAGCTTCATCGAGCGGATGACCAACTTCGATAA
GAACCTGCCCAACGAGAAGGTGCTGCCCAAGCACAGCCTGCTGTACGAGTACTTCACCGTGTATAACGAG
CTGACCAAAGTGAAATACGTGACCGAGGGAATGAGAAAGCCCGCCTTCCTGAGCGGCGAGCAGAAAAAGG
CCATCGTGGACCTGCTGTTCAAGACCAACCGGAAAGTGACCGTGAAGCAGCTGAAAGAGGACTACTTCAA
GAAAATCGAGTGCTTCGACTCCGTGGAAATCTCCGGCGTGGAAGATCGGTTCAACGCCTCCCTGGGCACA
TACCACGATCTGCTGAAAATTATCAAGGACAAGGACTTCCTGGACAATGAGGAAAACGAGGACATTCTGG
AAGATATCGTGCTGACCCTGACACTGTTTGAGGACAGAGAGATGATCGAGGAACGGCTGAAAACCTATGC
CCACCTGTTCGACGACAAAGTGATGAAGCAGCTGAAGCGGCGGAGATACACCGGCTGGGGCAGGCTGAGC
CGGAAGCTGATCAACGGCATCCGCGACAAGCAGTCCGGCAAGACAATCCTGGATTTCCTGAAGTCCGACG
GCTTCGCCAACAGAGCCTTTGCAGCCCTGATCGCTGACGACAGCCTGACCTTTAAAGAGGACATCCAGAA
AGCCCAGGTGTCCGGCCAGGGCGATAGCCTGCACGAGCACATTGCCAATCTGGCCGGCAGCCCCGCCATT
AAGAAGGGCATCCTGCAGACAGTGAAGGTGGTGGACGAGCTCGTGAAAGTGATGGGCCGGCACAAGCCCG
AGAACATCGTGATCGAAATGGCCAGAGAGAACCAGACCACCCAGAAGGGACAGAAGAACAGCCGCGAGAG
AATGAAGCGGATCGAAGAGGGCATCAAAGAGCTGGGCAGCCAGATCCTGAAAGAACACCCCGTGGAAAAC
ACCCAGCTGCAGAACGAGAAGCTGTACCTGTACTACCTGCAGAATGGGCGGGATATGTACGTGGACCAGG
AACTGGACATCAACCGGCTGTCCGACTACGATGTGGACCATATCGTGCCTCAGAGCTTTCTGAAGGACGA
CTCCATCGACAACAAGGTGCTGACCAGAAGCGACAAGAACCGGGGCAAGAGCGACAACGTGCCCTCCGAA
GAGGTCGTGAAGAAGATGAAGAACTACTGGCGGCAGCTGCTGAACGCCAAGCTGATTACCCAGAGAAAGT
TCGACAATCTGACCAAGGCCGAGAGAGGCGGCCTGAGCGAACTGGATAAGGCCGGCTTCATCAAGAGACA
GCTGGTGGAAACCCGGCAGATCACAAAGCACGTGGCACAGATCCTGGACTCCCGGATGAACACTAAGTAC
GACGAGAATGACAAGCTGATCCGGGAAGTGAAAGTGATCACCCTGAAGTCCAAGCTGGTGTCCGATTTCC
GGAAGGATTTCCAGTTTTACAAAGTGCGCGAGATCAACAACTACCACCACGCCCACGACGCGTACCTGAA
CGCCGTCGTGGGAACCGCCCTGATCAAAAAGTACCCTAAGCTGGAAAGCGAGTTCGTGTACGGCGACTAC
AAGGTGTACGACGTACGGAAGATGATCGCCAAGAGCGAGCAGGAAATCGGCAAGGCTACCGCCAAGTACT
TCTTCTACAGCAACATCATGAACTTTTTCAAGACCGAGATTACCCTGGCCAACGGCGAGATCCGGAAGCG
GCCTCTGATCGAGACAAACGGCGAAACCGGGGAGATCGTGTGGGATAAGGGCCGGGATTTTGCCACCGTG
CGGAAAGTGCTGAGCATGCCCCAAGTGAATATCGTGAAAAAGACCGAGGTGCAGACAGGCGGCTTCAGCA
AAGAGTCTATCCTGCCCAAGAGGAACAGCGATAAGCTGATCGCCAGAAAGAAGGACTGGGACCCTAAGAA
GTACGGCGGCTTCGACAGCCCCACCGTGGCCTATTCTGTGCTGGTGGTGGCCAAAGTGGAAAAGGGCAAG
TCCAAGAAACTGAAGAGTGTGAAAGAGCTGCTGGGGATCACCATCATGGAAAGAAGCAGCTTCGAGAAGA
ATCCCATCGACTTTCTGGAAGCCAAGGGCTACAAAGAAGTGAAAAAGGACCTGATCATCAAGCTGCCTAA
GTACTCCCTGTTCGAGCTGGAAAACGGCCGGAAGAGAATGCTGGCCTCTGCCGGCGAACTGCAGAAGGGA
AACGAACTGGCCCTGCCCTCCAAATATGTGAACTTCCTGTACCTGGCCAGCCACTATGAGAAGCTGAAGG
GCTCCCCCGAGGATAATGAGCAGAAACAGCTGTTTGTGGAACAGCACAAGCACTACCTGGACGAGATCAT
CGAGCAGATCAGCGAGTTCTCCAAGAGAGTGATCCTGGCCGACGCTAATCTGGACAAAGTGCTGTCCGCC
TACAACAAGCACCGGGATAAGCCCATCAGAGAGCAGGCCGAGAATATCATCCACCTGTTTACCCTGACCA
ATCTGGGAGCCCCTGCCGCCTTCAAGTACTTTGACACCACCATCGACCGGAAGAGGTACACCAGCACCAA
AGAGGTGCTGGACGCCACCCTGATCCACCAGAGCATCACCGGCCTGTACGAGACACGGATCGACCTGTCT
CAGCTGGGAGGCGACAAAAGGCCGGCGGCCACGAAAAAGGCCGGCCAGGCAAAAAAGAAAAAGTAAGAAT
TCCTAGAGCTCGCTGATCAGCCTCGACTGTGCCTTCTAGTTGCCAGCCATCTGTTGTTTGCCCCTCCCCC
GTGCCTTCCTTGACCCTGGAAGGTGCCACTCCCACTGTCCTTTCCTAATAAAATGAGGAAATTGCATCGC
ATTGTCTGAGTAGGTGTCATTCTATTCTGGGGGGTGGGGTGGGGCAGGACAGCAAGGGGGAGGATTGGGA
AGAGAATAGCAGGCATGCTGGGGAGCGGCCGCTGAGCAAAAGGCCAGCAAAAGGCCAGGAACCGTAAAAA
GGCCGCGTTGCTGGCGTTTTTCCATAGGCTCCGCCCCCCTGACGAGCATCACAAAAATCGACGCTCAAGT
CAGAGGTGGCGAAACCCGACAGGACTATAAAGATACCAGGCGTTTCCCCCTGGAAGCTCCCTCGTGCGCT
CTCCTGTTCCGACCCTGCCGCTTACCGGATACCTGTCCGCCTTTCTCCCTTCGGGAAGCGTGGCGCTTTC
TCATAGCTCACGCTGTAGGTATCTCAGTTCGGTGTAGGTCGTTCGCTCCAAGCTGGGCTGTGTGCACGAA
CCCCCCGTTCAGCCCGACCGCTGCGCCTTATCCGGTAACTATCGTCTTGAGTCCAACCCGGTAAGACACG
ACTTATCGCCACTGGCAGCAGCCACTGGTAACAGGATTAGCAGAGCGAGGTATGTAGGCGGTGCTACAGA
GTTCTTGAAGTGGTGGCCTAACTACGGCTACACTAGAAGAACAGTATTTGGTATCTGCGCTCTGCTGAAG
CCAGTTACCTTCGGAAAAAGAGTTGGTAGCTCTTGATCCGGCAAACAAACCACCGCTGGTAGCGGTGGTT
TTTTTGTTTGCAAGCAGCAGATTACGCGCAGAAAAAAAGGATCTCAAGAAGATCCTTTGATCTTTTCTAC
GGGGTCTGACGCTCAGTGGAACGAAAACTCACGTTAAGGGATTTTGGTCATGAGATTATCAAAAAGGATC
TTCACCTAGATCCTTTTAAATTAAAAATGAAGTTTTAAATCAATCTAAAGTATATATGAGTAAACTTGGT
CTGACAGTTACCAATGCTTAATCAGTGAGGCACCTATCTCAGCGATCTGTCTATTTCGTTCATCCATAGT
TGCCTGACTCCCCGTCGTGTAGATAACTACGATACGGGAGGGCTTACCATCTGGCCCCAGTGCTGCAATG
ATACCGCGAGACCCACGCTCACCGGCTCCAGATTTATCAGCAATAAACCAGCCAGCCGGAAGGGCCGAGC
GCAGAAGTGGTCCTGCAACTTTATCCGCCTCCATCCAGTCTATTAATTGTTGCCGGGAAGCTAGAGTAAG
TAGTTCGCCAGTTAATAGTTTGCGCAACGTTGTTGCCATTGCTACAGGCATCGTGGTGTCACGCTCGTCG
TTTGGTATGGCTTCATTCAGCTCCGGTTCCCAACGATCAAGGCGAGTTACATGATCCCCCATGTTGTGCA
AAAAAGCGGTTAGCTCCTTCGGTCCTCCGATCGTTGTCAGAAGTAAGTTGGCCGCAGTGTTATCACTCAT
GGTTATGGCAGCACTGCATAATTCTCTTACTGTCATGCCATCCGTAAGATGCTTTTCTGTGACTGGTGAG
TACTCAACCAAGTCATTCTGAGAATAGTGTATGCGGCGACCGAGTTGCTCTTGCCCGGCGTCAATACGGG
ATAATACCGCGCCACATAGCAGAACTTTAAAAGTGCTCATCATTGGAAAACGTTCTTCGGGGCGAAAACT
CTCAAGGATCTTACCGCTGTTGAGATCCAGTTCGATGTAACCCACTCGTGCACCCAACTGATCTTCAGCA
TCTTTTACTTTCACCAGCGTTTCTGGGTGAGCAAAAACAGGAAGGCAAAATGCCGCAAAAAAGGGAATAA
GGGCGACACGGAAATGTTGAATACTCATACTCTTCCTTTTTCAATATTATTGAAGCATTTATCAGGGTTA
TTGTCTCATGAGCGGATACATATTTGAATGTATTTAGAAAAATAAACAAATAGGGGTTCCGCGC
